Addgene plasmid #119759: pGEX6P1-N-FLAG
Purpose: (Empty Backbone) Allows cloning of gene of interest into bacterial expression vector with PreScission Protease cleavable N-terminal GST tag, and a retained N-terminal FLAG tag.
Depositing lab: Andrew Jackson & Martin Reijns. Depositing organization: University of Edinburgh.
Backbone
  Vector backbone: pGEX-6-P1
  Backbone manufacturer: Amersham
  Backbone size (bp): 5000
  Modifications to backbone: FLAG tag cloned into BamHI site of pGEX6P1, BamHI site only intact on 5' end
  Vector type: Bacterial Expression
  Promoter: tac promoter
  Tag / fusion protein: GST (N terminal on insert); FLAG (N terminal on insert)
Growth in bacteria
  Bacterial resistance: Ampicillin, 100 μg/mL
  Growth temperature: 37°C
  Growth strain: DH5alpha
  Copy number: High Copy
Gene/Insert
  Cloning method: Restriction Enzyme
  Sequencing primers: 5′ PGEX5' - GGGCTGGCAAGCCACGTTTGGTG; 3′ PGEX3' - CCGGGAGCTGCATGTGTCAGAGG
Terms and licenses: Academic/Nonprofit Terms; Industry Terms: Not Available to Industry
How to cite: pGEX6P1-N-FLAG was a gift from Andrew Jackson & Martin Reijns (Addgene plasmid # 119759 ; http://n2t.net/addgene:119759 ; RRID:Addgene_119759)
