[The description below was written by a language model from this plasmid's Addgene catalogue record and pLannotate feature annotations shown in this document.]
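Description:
pGEX6P1-N-FLAG is an empty bacterial expression backbone derived from pGEX-6P-1, designed for producing recombinant proteins in E. coli as N-terminal GST fusions. It replicates from a high-copy ColE1/pMB1-type origin and is selected with ampicillin through the bla (AmpR) gene. The two sequence records, one from the depositor and one from repository sequencing, are both 5,014 nt and carry the same features in the same order, differing only in their start coordinate. One small discrepancy is that the promoter driving lacI is annotated as the stronger lacIq variant in the depositor record but as the ordinary lacI promoter in the sequenced record.

Expression is driven by the tac promoter, a strong trp/lac hybrid, followed by a lac operator. The plasmid-borne lacI gene supplies repressor, so transcription stays low until induced with IPTG. Downstream lies the Schistosoma japonicum glutathione S-transferase coding sequence, which serves as an affinity handle. According to the catalogue entry, a PreScission Protease cleavage site follows GST, and a FLAG tag was inserted at the BamHI site of the polylinker, leaving BamHI intact only on the 5' side. Neither the protease site nor the FLAG tag is called out in the automated feature tables, so these details rest on the depositor's description. A gene of interest is cloned by restriction digestion downstream of FLAG. After purification, protease cleavage removes GST while the protein keeps its N-terminal FLAG epitope for detection or immunoprecipitation. The remaining annotations (lac promoter/lacZα segment, rop and bom fragments, a yciV fragment) are backbone remnants with no stated role.
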