Features (pLannotate 1.2.2; 16 found; start..end, strand, type, name):
      6..107     -  CDS            yciV (fragment): RNAAM_ECOLI - Also known as trpH From Escherichia coli (strain K12).
    183..211     +  promoter       tac promoter: strong E. coli promoter; hybrid between the trp and lac UV5 promoters
    219..235     +  protein_bind   lac operator: The lac repressor binds to the lac operator to inhibit transcription in E. coli. This inhibition can be relieved by adding lactose or isopropyl-β-D-thiogalactopyranoside (IPTG). lac repressor encoded by lacI
    258..911     +  CDS            GST26_SCHJA: Experimental evidence at protein level: Swiss-Prot protein existence level 1. GST isoenzymes appear to play a central role in the parasite detoxification system. Other functions are also suspected including a role in increasing the solubility of haematin in the parasite gut. From Schistosoma japonicum (Blood fluke).
   1031..1070    +  CDS            rop (fragment): Rop protein, which maintains plasmids at low copy number; rop
   1172..1212    +  misc_feature   bom (fragment): basis of mobility region from pBR322
   1317..1421    +  promoter       AmpR promoter: bla
   1422..2282    +  CDS            AmpR: β-lactamase; bla; confers resistance to ampicillin, carbenicillin, and related antibiotics
   2453..3041    +  rep_origin     ori: high-copy-number ColE1/pMB1/pBR322/pUC origin of replication
   3227..3278    -  misc_feature   bom (fragment): basis of mobility region from pBR322
   3285..3362    +  promoter       lacIq promoter: lacI (mutant); In the lacIq allele, a single base change in the promoter boosts expression of the lacI gene about 10-fold.
   3363..4445    +  CDS            lacI: lac repressor; lacI; The lac repressor binds to the lac operator to inhibit transcription in E. coli. This inhibition can be relieved by adding lactose or isopropyl-β-D-thiogalactopyranoside (IPTG).
   4458..4479    +  protein_bind   CAP binding site: CAP binding activates transcription in the presence of cAMP. E. coli catabolite activator protein
   4494..4524    +  promoter       lac promoter: promoter for the E. coli lac operon
   4532..4548    +  protein_bind   lac operator: The lac repressor binds to the lac operator to inhibit transcription in E. coli. This inhibition can be relieved by adding lactose or isopropyl-β-D-thiogalactopyranoside (IPTG). lac repressor encoded by lacI
   4568..4741    +  CDS            lacZα: LacZα fragment of β-galactosidase; lacZ fragment
>Addgene plasmid #119759 | pGEX6P1-N-FLAG | depositor full sequence | sequence record 226711 | pGEX6P1-N-FLAG sequence 5014 bps
ACGTTATCGACTGCACGGTGCACCAATGCTTCTGGCGTCAGGCAGCCATCGGAAGCTGTGGTATGGCTGT
GCAGGTCGTAAATCACTGCATAATTCGTGTCGCTCAAGGCGCACTCCCGTTCTGGATAATGTTTTTTGCG
CCGACATCATAACGGTTCTGGCAAATATTCTGAAATGAGCTGTTGACAATTAATCATCGGCTCGTATAAT
GTGTGGAATTGTGAGCGGATAACAATTTCACACAGGAAACAGTATTCATGTCCCCTATACTAGGTTATTG
GAAAATTAAGGGCCTTGTGCAACCCACTCGACTTCTTTTGGAATATCTTGAAGAAAAATATGAAGAGCAT
TTGTATGAGCGCGATGAAGGTGATAAATGGCGAAACAAAAAGTTTGAATTGGGTTTGGAGTTTCCCAATC
TTCCTTATTATATTGATGGTGATGTTAAATTAACACAGTCTATGGCCATCATACGTTATATAGCTGACAA
GCACAACATGTTGGGTGGTTGTCCAAAAGAGCGTGCAGAGATTTCAATGCTTGAAGGAGCGGTTTTGGAT
ATTAGATACGGTGTTTCGAGAATTGCATATAGTAAAGACTTTGAAACTCTCAAAGTTGATTTTCTTAGCA
AGCTACCTGAAATGCTGAAAATGTTCGAAGATCGTTTATGTCATAAAACATATTTAAATGGTGATCATGT
AACCCATCCTGACTTCATGTTGTATGACGCTCTTGATGTTGTTTTATACATGGACCCAATGTGCCTGGAT
GCGTTCCCAAAATTAGTTTGTTTTAAAAAACGTATTGAAGCTATCCCACAAATTGATAAGTACTTGAAAT
CCAGCAAGTATATAGCATGGCCTTTGCAGGGCTGGCAAGCCACGTTTGGTGGTGGCGACCATCCTCCAAA
ATCGGATCTGGAAGTTCTGTTCCAGGGGCCCCTGGGATCCGACTACAAAGACGATGACGACAAGCGATCC
CCGGAATTCCCGGGTCGACTCGAGCGGCCGCATCGTGACTGACTGACGATCTGCCTCGCGCGTTTCGGTG
ATGACGGTGAAAACCTCTGACACATGCAGCTCCCGGAGACGGTCACAGCTTGTCTGTAAGCGGATGCCGG
GAGCAGACAAGCCCGTCAGGGCGCGTCAGCGGGTGTTGGCGGGTGTCGGGGCGCAGCCATGACCCAGTCA
CGTAGCGATAGCGGAGTGTATAATTCTTGAAGACGAAAGGGCCTCGTGATACGCCTATTTTTATAGGTTA
ATGTCATGATAATAATGGTTTCTTAGACGTCAGGTGGCACTTTTCGGGGAAATGTGCGCGGAACCCCTAT
TTGTTTATTTTTCTAAATACATTCAAATATGTATCCGCTCATGAGACAATAACCCTGATAAATGCTTCAA
TAATATTGAAAAAGGAAGAGTATGAGTATTCAACATTTCCGTGTCGCCCTTATTCCCTTTTTTGCGGCAT
TTTGCCTTCCTGTTTTTGCTCACCCAGAAACGCTGGTGAAAGTAAAAGATGCTGAAGATCAGTTGGGTGC
ACGAGTGGGTTACATCGAACTGGATCTCAACAGCGGTAAGATCCTTGAGAGTTTTCGCCCCGAAGAACGT
TTTCCAATGATGAGCACTTTTAAAGTTCTGCTATGTGGCGCGGTATTATCCCGTGTTGACGCCGGGCAAG
AGCAACTCGGTCGCCGCATACACTATTCTCAGAATGACTTGGTTGAGTACTCACCAGTCACAGAAAAGCA
TCTTACGGATGGCATGACAGTAAGAGAATTATGCAGTGCTGCCATAACCATGAGTGATAACACTGCGGCC
AACTTACTTCTGACAACGATCGGAGGACCGAAGGAGCTAACCGCTTTTTTGCACAACATGGGGGATCATG
TAACTCGCCTTGATCGTTGGGAACCGGAGCTGAATGAAGCCATACCAAACGACGAGCGTGACACCACGAT
GCCTGCAGCAATGGCAACAACGTTGCGCAAACTATTAACTGGCGAACTACTTACTCTAGCTTCCCGGCAA
CAATTAATAGACTGGATGGAGGCGGATAAAGTTGCAGGACCACTTCTGCGCTCGGCCCTTCCGGCTGGCT
GGTTTATTGCTGATAAATCTGGAGCCGGTGAGCGTGGGTCTCGCGGTATCATTGCAGCACTGGGGCCAGA
TGGTAAGCCCTCCCGTATCGTAGTTATCTACACGACGGGGAGTCAGGCAACTATGGATGAACGAAATAGA
CAGATCGCTGAGATAGGTGCCTCACTGATTAAGCATTGGTAACTGTCAGACCAAGTTTACTCATATATAC
TTTAGATTGATTTAAAACTTCATTTTTAATTTAAAAGGATCTAGGTGAAGATCCTTTTTGATAATCTCAT
GACCAAAATCCCTTAACGTGAGTTTTCGTTCCACTGAGCGTCAGACCCCGTAGAAAAGATCAAAGGATCT
TCTTGAGATCCTTTTTTTCTGCGCGTAATCTGCTGCTTGCAAACAAAAAAACCACCGCTACCAGCGGTGG
TTTGTTTGCCGGATCAAGAGCTACCAACTCTTTTTCCGAAGGTAACTGGCTTCAGCAGAGCGCAGATACC
AAATACTGTCCTTCTAGTGTAGCCGTAGTTAGGCCACCACTTCAAGAACTCTGTAGCACCGCCTACATAC
CTCGCTCTGCTAATCCTGTTACCAGTGGCTGCTGCCAGTGGCGATAAGTCGTGTCTTACCGGGTTGGACT
CAAGACGATAGTTACCGGATAAGGCGCAGCGGTCGGGCTGAACGGGGGGTTCGTGCACACAGCCCAGCTT
GGAGCGAACGACCTACACCGAACTGAGATACCTACAGCGTGAGCTATGAGAAAGCGCCACGCTTCCCGAA
GGGAGAAAGGCGGACAGGTATCCGGTAAGCGGCAGGGTCGGAACAGGAGAGCGCACGAGGGAGCTTCCAG
GGGGAAACGCCTGGTATCTTTATAGTCCTGTCGGGTTTCGCCACCTCTGACTTGAGCGTCGATTTTTGTG
ATGCTCGTCAGGGGGGCGGAGCCTATGGAAAAACGCCAGCAACGCGGCCTTTTTACGGTTCCTGGCCTTT
TGCTGGCCTTTTGCTCACATGTTCTTTCCTGCGTTATCCCCTGATTCTGTGGATAACCGTATTACCGCCT
TTGAGTGAGCTGATACCGCTCGCCGCAGCCGAACGACCGAGCGCAGCGAGTCAGTGAGCGAGGAAGCGGA
AGAGCGCCTGATGCGGTATTTTCTCCTTACGCATCTGTGCGGTATTTCACACCGCATAAATTCCGACACC
ATCGAATGGTGCAAAACCTTTCGCGGTATGGCATGATAGCGCCCGGAAGAGAGTCAATTCAGGGTGGTGA
ATGTGAAACCAGTAACGTTATACGATGTCGCAGAGTATGCCGGTGTCTCTTATCAGACCGTTTCCCGCGT
GGTGAACCAGGCCAGCCACGTTTCTGCGAAAACGCGGGAAAAAGTGGAAGCGGCGATGGCGGAGCTGAAT
TACATTCCCAACCGCGTGGCACAACAACTGGCGGGCAAACAGTCGTTGCTGATTGGCGTTGCCACCTCCA
GTCTGGCCCTGCACGCGCCGTCGCAAATTGTCGCGGCGATTAAATCTCGCGCCGATCAACTGGGTGCCAG
CGTGGTGGTGTCGATGGTAGAACGAAGCGGCGTCGAAGCCTGTAAAGCGGCGGTGCACAATCTTCTCGCG
CAACGCGTCAGTGGGCTGATCATTAACTATCCGCTGGATGACCAGGATGCCATTGCTGTGGAAGCTGCCT
GCACTAATGTTCCGGCGTTATTTCTTGATGTCTCTGACCAGACACCCATCAACAGTATTATTTTCTCCCA
TGAAGACGGTACGCGACTGGGCGTGGAGCATCTGGTCGCATTGGGTCACCAGCAAATCGCGCTGTTAGCG
GGCCCATTAAGTTCTGTCTCGGCGCGTCTGCGTCTGGCTGGCTGGCATAAATATCTCACTCGCAATCAAA
TTCAGCCGATAGCGGAACGGGAAGGCGACTGGAGTGCCATGTCCGGTTTTCAACAAACCATGCAAATGCT
GAATGAGGGCATCGTTCCCACTGCGATGCTGGTTGCCAACGATCAGATGGCGCTGGGCGCAATGCGCGCC
ATTACCGAGTCCGGGCTGCGCGTTGGTGCGGATATCTCGGTAGTGGGATACGACGATACCGAAGACAGCT
CATGTTATATCCCGCCGTCAACCACCATCAAACAGGATTTTCGCCTGCTGGGGCAAACCAGCGTGGACCG
CTTGCTGCAACTCTCTCAGGGCCAGGCGGTGAAGGGCAATCAGCTGTTGCCCGTCTCACTGGTGAAAAGA
AAAACCACCCTGGCGCCCAATACGCAAACCGCCTCTCCCCGCGCGTTGGCCGATTCATTAATGCAGCTGG
CACGACAGGTTTCCCGACTGGAAAGCGGGCAGTGAGCGCAACGCAATTAATGTGAGTTAGCTCACTCATT
AGGCACCCCAGGCTTTACACTTTATGCTTCCGGCTCGTATGTTGTGTGGAATTGTGAGCGGATAACAATT
TCACACAGGAAACAGCTATGACCATGATTACGGATTCACTGGCCGTCGTTTTACAACGTCGTGACTGGGA
AAACCCTGGCGTTACCCAACTTAATCGCCTTGCAGCACATCCCCCTTTCGCCAGCTGGCGTAATAGCGAA
GAGGCCCGCACCGATCGCCCTTCCCAACAGTTGCGCAGCCTGAATGGCGAATGGCGCTTTGCCTGGTTTC
CGGCACCAGAAGCGGTGCCGGAAAGCTGGCTGGAGTGCGATCTTCCTGAGGCCGATACTGTCGTCGTCCC
CTCAAACTGGCAGATGCACGGTTACGATGCGCCCATCTACACCAACGTAACCTATCCCATTACGGTCAAT
CCGCCGTTTGTTCCCACGGAGAATCCGACGGGTTGTTACTCGCTCACATTTAATGTTGATGAAAGCTGGC
TACAGGAAGGCCAGACGCGAATTATTTTTGATGGCGTTGGAATT
