Features (pLannotate 1.2.2; 16 found; start..end, strand, type, name):
      1..29      +  promoter       tac promoter: strong E. coli promoter; hybrid between the trp and lac UV5 promoters
     37..53      +  protein_bind   lac operator: The lac repressor binds to the lac operator to inhibit transcription in E. coli. This inhibition can be relieved by adding lactose or isopropyl-β-D-thiogalactopyranoside (IPTG). lac repressor encoded by lacI
     76..729     +  CDS            GST26_SCHJA: Experimental evidence at protein level: Swiss-Prot protein existence level 1. GST isoenzymes appear to play a central role in the parasite detoxification system. Other functions are also suspected including a role in increasing the solubility of haematin in the parasite gut. From Schistosoma japonicum (Blood fluke).
    849..888     +  CDS            rop (fragment): Rop protein, which maintains plasmids at low copy number; rop
    990..1030    +  misc_feature   bom (fragment): basis of mobility region from pBR322
   1135..1239    +  promoter       AmpR promoter: bla
   1240..2100    +  CDS            AmpR: β-lactamase; bla; confers resistance to ampicillin, carbenicillin, and related antibiotics
   2271..2859    +  rep_origin     ori: high-copy-number ColE1/pMB1/pBR322/pUC origin of replication
   3045..3096    -  misc_feature   bom (fragment): basis of mobility region from pBR322
   3103..3180    +  promoter       lacI promoter: lacI
   3181..4263    +  CDS            lacI: lac repressor; lacI; The lac repressor binds to the lac operator to inhibit transcription in E. coli. This inhibition can be relieved by adding lactose or isopropyl-β-D-thiogalactopyranoside (IPTG).
   4276..4297    +  protein_bind   CAP binding site: CAP binding activates transcription in the presence of cAMP. E. coli catabolite activator protein
   4312..4342    +  promoter       lac promoter: promoter for the E. coli lac operon
   4350..4366    +  protein_bind   lac operator: The lac repressor binds to the lac operator to inhibit transcription in E. coli. This inhibition can be relieved by adding lactose or isopropyl-β-D-thiogalactopyranoside (IPTG). lac repressor encoded by lacI
   4386..4559    +  CDS            lacZα: LacZα fragment of β-galactosidase; lacZ fragment
   4823..4939    -  CDS            yciV (fragment): RNAAM_ECOLI - Also known as trpH From Escherichia coli (strain K12).
>Addgene plasmid #119759 | pGEX6P1-N-FLAG | addgene full sequence | sequence record 233663 | Addgene NGS Result
TTGACAATTAATCATCGGCTCGTATAATGTGTGGAATTGTGAGCGGATAACAATTTCACACAGGAAACAG
TATTCATGTCCCCTATACTAGGTTATTGGAAAATTAAGGGCCTTGTGCAACCCACTCGACTTCTTTTGGA
ATATCTTGAAGAAAAATATGAAGAGCATTTGTATGAGCGCGATGAAGGTGATAAATGGCGAAACAAAAAG
TTTGAATTGGGTTTGGAGTTTCCCAATCTTCCTTATTATATTGATGGTGATGTTAAATTAACACAGTCTA
TGGCCATCATACGTTATATAGCTGACAAGCACAACATGTTGGGTGGTTGTCCAAAAGAGCGTGCAGAGAT
TTCAATGCTTGAAGGAGCGGTTTTGGATATTAGATACGGTGTTTCGAGAATTGCATATAGTAAAGACTTT
GAAACTCTCAAAGTTGATTTTCTTAGCAAGCTACCTGAAATGCTGAAAATGTTCGAAGATCGTTTATGTC
ATAAAACATATTTAAATGGTGATCATGTAACCCATCCTGACTTCATGTTGTATGACGCTCTTGATGTTGT
TTTATACATGGACCCAATGTGCCTGGATGCGTTCCCAAAATTAGTTTGTTTTAAAAAACGTATTGAAGCT
ATCCCACAAATTGATAAGTACTTGAAATCCAGCAAGTATATAGCATGGCCTTTGCAGGGCTGGCAAGCCA
CGTTTGGTGGTGGCGACCATCCTCCAAAATCGGATCTGGAAGTTCTGTTCCAGGGGCCCCTGGGATCCGA
CTACAAAGACGATGACGACAAGCGATCCCCGGAATTCCCGGGTCGACTCGAGCGGCCGCATCGTGACTGA
CTGACGATCTGCCTCGCGCGTTTCGGTGATGACGGTGAAAACCTCTGACACATGCAGCTCCCGGAGACGG
TCACAGCTTGTCTGTAAGCGGATGCCGGGAGCAGACAAGCCCGTCAGGGCGCGTCAGCGGGTGTTGGCGG
GTGTCGGGGCGCAGCCATGACCCAGTCACGTAGCGATAGCGGAGTGTATAATTCTTGAAGACGAAAGGGC
CTCGTGATACGCCTATTTTTATAGGTTAATGTCATGATAATAATGGTTTCTTAGACGTCAGGTGGCACTT
TTCGGGGAAATGTGCGCGGAACCCCTATTTGTTTATTTTTCTAAATACATTCAAATATGTATCCGCTCAT
GAGACAATAACCCTGATAAATGCTTCAATAATATTGAAAAAGGAAGAGTATGAGTATTCAACATTTCCGT
GTCGCCCTTATTCCCTTTTTTGCGGCATTTTGCCTTCCTGTTTTTGCTCACCCAGAAACGCTGGTGAAAG
TAAAAGATGCTGAAGATCAGTTGGGTGCACGAGTGGGTTACATCGAACTGGATCTCAACAGCGGTAAGAT
CCTTGAGAGTTTTCGCCCCGAAGAACGTTTTCCAATGATGAGCACTTTTAAAGTTCTGCTATGTGGCGCG
GTATTATCCCGTGTTGACGCCGGGCAAGAGCAACTCGGTCGCCGCATACACTATTCTCAGAATGACTTGG
TTGAGTACTCACCAGTCACAGAAAAGCATCTTACGGATGGCATGACAGTAAGAGAATTATGCAGTGCTGC
CATAACCATGAGTGATAACACTGCGGCCAACTTACTTCTGACAACGATCGGAGGACCGAAGGAGCTAACC
GCTTTTTTGCACAACATGGGGGATCATGTAACTCGCCTTGATCGTTGGGAACCGGAGCTGAATGAAGCCA
TACCAAACGACGAGCGTGACACCACGATGCCTGCAGCAATGGCAACAACGTTGCGCAAACTATTAACTGG
CGAACTACTTACTCTAGCTTCCCGGCAACAATTAATAGACTGGATGGAGGCGGATAAAGTTGCAGGACCA
CTTCTGCGCTCGGCCCTTCCGGCTGGCTGGTTTATTGCTGATAAATCTGGAGCCGGTGAGCGTGGGTCTC
GCGGTATCATTGCAGCACTGGGGCCAGATGGTAAGCCCTCCCGTATCGTAGTTATCTACACGACGGGGAG
TCAGGCAACTATGGATGAACGAAATAGACAGATCGCTGAGATAGGTGCCTCACTGATTAAGCATTGGTAA
CTGTCAGACCAAGTTTACTCATATATACTTTAGATTGATTTAAAACTTCATTTTTAATTTAAAAGGATCT
AGGTGAAGATCCTTTTTGATAATCTCATGACCAAAATCCCTTAACGTGAGTTTTCGTTCCACTGAGCGTC
AGACCCCGTAGAAAAGATCAAAGGATCTTCTTGAGATCCTTTTTTTCTGCGCGTAATCTGCTGCTTGCAA
ACAAAAAAACCACCGCTACCAGCGGTGGTTTGTTTGCCGGATCAAGAGCTACCAACTCTTTTTCCGAAGG
TAACTGGCTTCAGCAGAGCGCAGATACCAAATACTGTCCTTCTAGTGTAGCCGTAGTTAGGCCACCACTT
CAAGAACTCTGTAGCACCGCCTACATACCTCGCTCTGCTAATCCTGTTACCAGTGGCTGCTGCCAGTGGC
GATAAGTCGTGTCTTACCGGGTTGGACTCAAGACGATAGTTACCGGATAAGGCGCAGCGGTCGGGCTGAA
CGGGGGGTTCGTGCACACAGCCCAGCTTGGAGCGAACGACCTACACCGAACTGAGATACCTACAGCGTGA
GCTATGAGAAAGCGCCACGCTTCCCGAAGGGAGAAAGGCGGACAGGTATCCGGTAAGCGGCAGGGTCGGA
ACAGGAGAGCGCACGAGGGAGCTTCCAGGGGGAAACGCCTGGTATCTTTATAGTCCTGTCGGGTTTCGCC
ACCTCTGACTTGAGCGTCGATTTTTGTGATGCTCGTCAGGGGGGCGGAGCCTATGGAAAAACGCCAGCAA
CGCGGCCTTTTTACGGTTCCTGGCCTTTTGCTGGCCTTTTGCTCACATGTTCTTTCCTGCGTTATCCCCT
GATTCTGTGGATAACCGTATTACCGCCTTTGAGTGAGCTGATACCGCTCGCCGCAGCCGAACGACCGAGC
GCAGCGAGTCAGTGAGCGAGGAAGCGGAAGAGCGCCTGATGCGGTATTTTCTCCTTACGCATCTGTGCGG
TATTTCACACCGCATAAATTCCGACACCATCGAATGGCGCAAAACCTTTCGCGGTATGGCATGATAGCGC
CCGGAAGAGAGTCAATTCAGGGTGGTGAATGTGAAACCAGTAACGTTATACGATGTCGCAGAGTATGCCG
GTGTCTCTTATCAGACCGTTTCCCGCGTGGTGAACCAGGCCAGCCACGTTTCTGCGAAAACGCGGGAAAA
AGTGGAAGCGGCGATGGCGGAGCTGAATTACATTCCCAACCGCGTGGCACAACAACTGGCGGGCAAACAG
TCGTTGCTGATTGGCGTTGCCACCTCCAGTCTGGCCCTGCACGCGCCGTCGCAAATTGTCGCGGCGATTA
AATCTCGCGCCGATCAACTGGGTGCCAGCGTGGTGGTGTCGATGGTAGAACGAAGCGGCGTCGAAGCCTG
TAAAGCGGCGGTGCACAATCTTCTCGCGCAACGCGTCAGTGGGCTGATCATTAACTATCCGCTGGATGAC
CAGGATGCCATTGCTGTGGAAGCTGCCTGCACTAATGTTCCGGCGTTATTTCTTGATGTCTCTGACCAGA
CACCCATCAACAGTATTATTTTCTCCCATGAAGACGGTACGCGACTGGGCGTGGAGCATCTGGTCGCATT
GGGTCACCAGCAAATCGCGCTGTTAGCGGGCCCATTAAGTTCTGTCTCGGCGCGTCTGCGTCTGGCTGGC
TGGCATAAATATCTCACTCGCAATCAAATTCAGCCGATAGCGGAACGGGAAGGCGACTGGAGTGCCATGT
CCGGTTTTCAACAAACCATGCAAATGCTGAATGAGGGCATCGTTCCCACTGCGATGCTGGTTGCCAACGA
TCAGATGGCGCTGGGCGCAATGCGCGCCATTACCGAGTCCGGGCTGCGCGTTGGTGCGGATATCTCGGTA
GTGGGATACGACGATACCGAAGACAGCTCATGTTATATCCCGCCGTTAACCACCATCAAACAGGATTTTC
GCCTGCTGGGGCAAACCAGCGTGGACCGCTTGCTGCAACTCTCTCAGGGCCAGGCGGTGAAGGGCAATCA
GCTGTTGCCCGTCTCACTGGTGAAAAGAAAAACCACGCTAGCGCCCAATACGCAAACCGCCTCTCCCCGC
GCGTTGGCCGATTCATTAATGCAGCTGGCACGACAGGTTTCCCGACTGGAAAGCGGGCAGTGAGCGCAAC
GCAATTAATGTAAGTTAGCTCACTCATTAGGCACCCCAGGCTTTACACTTTATGCTTCCGGCTCGTATGT
TGTGTGGAATTGTGAGCGGATAACAATTTCACACAGGAAACAGCTATGACCATGATTACGGATTCACTGG
CCGTCGTTTTACAACGTCGTGACTGGGAAAACCCTGGCGTTACCCAACTTAATCGCCTTGCAGCACATCC
CCCTTTCGCCAGCTGGCGTAATAGCGAAGAGGCCCGCACCGATCGCCCTTCCCAACAGTTGCGCAGCCTG
AATGGCGAATGGCGCTTTGCCTGGTTTCCGGCACCAGAAGCGGTGCCGGAAAGCTGGCTGGAGTGCGATC
TTCCTGAGGCCGATACTGTCGTCGTCCCCTCAAACTGGCAGATGCACGGTTACGATGCGCCCATCTACAC
CAACGTGACCTATCCCATTACGGTCAATCCGCCGTTTGTTCCCACGGAGAATCCGACGGGTTGTTACTCG
CTCACATTTAATGTTGATGAAAGCTGGCTACAGGAAGGCCAGACGCGAATTATTTTTGATGGCGTTGGAA
TTAGCTTATCGACTGCACGGTGCACCAATGCTTCTGGCGTCAGGCAGCCATCGGAAGCTGTGGTATGGCT
GTGCAGGTCGTAAATCACTGCATAATTCGTGTCGCTCAAGGCGCACTCCCGTTCTGGATAATGTTTTTTG
CGCCGACATCATAACGGTTCTGGCAAATATTCTGAAATGAGCTG
